Addgene plasmid #212869: pCYP36
Purpose: Expresses the Saccharopolyspora elongata LRD-modifying cytochrome P450 enzyme
Depositing lab: Christopher Voigt. Depositing organization: Massachusetts Institute of Technology. Publication: Design of a redox-proficient Escherichia coli for screening terpenoids and modifying cytochrome P450s. Lin GM, Voigt CA. Nature Catalysis. 6, 1016–1029 (2023). https://doi.org/10.1038/s41929-023-01049-5.
Backbone
  Vector backbone: pCYP
  Vector type: Bacterial Expression
Growth in bacteria
  Bacterial resistance: Kanamycin, 50 μg/mL
  Growth temperature: 37°C
  Growth strain: DH5alpha
  Copy number: High Copy
Gene/Insert
  Gene/Insert name: cytochrome P450 (alt name: Uniprot ID: A0A4R4Y6X2)
  Species: Saccharopolyspora elongata
  Promoter: PcymRC
  Cloning method: Unknown
Resource information
  A portion of this plasmid was derived from a plasmid made by: codon optimized and synthesized by vendors
Terms and licenses: Academic/Nonprofit Terms; Industry Terms: Not Available to Industry
How to cite: pCYP36 was a gift from Christopher Voigt (Addgene plasmid # 212869 ; http://n2t.net/addgene:212869 ; RRID:Addgene_212869)
