[The description below was written by a language model from this plasmid's Addgene catalogue record and pLannotate feature annotations shown in this document.]
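Description:
pCYP36 is a 4,428-nt bacterial expression plasmid built on the pCYP backbone for producing a cytochrome P450 from Saccharopolyspora elongata in Escherichia coli. The catalogue describes the enzyme as an LRD-modifying P450, and its coding sequence was codon optimized and commercially synthesized. The plasmid is selected with kanamycin through an aph(3')-Ia aminoglycoside phosphotransferase gene. The feature table annotates a complete p15A origin of replication, normally considered medium copy and compatible with ColE1-type plasmids, whereas the catalogue lists the plasmid as high copy; the record does not resolve this difference. Short fragments matching the RSF origin, the pBR322 bom region, and the tet promoter and tetracycline resistance gene are also detected. These look like backbone remnants or partial similarity hits rather than functional parts.

The P450 is expressed from the PcymRC promoter, which the annotation shows as a region carrying two CuO operators, the binding sites for the CymR repressor from the Pseudomonas putida p-cmt operon. CymR is encoded on the same plasmid, downstream of the P450 and adjacent to a fragment of the lacIq promoter, so the regulator and its target promoter travel together. CymR systems are generally derepressed by cumate, giving inducible control of the insert. A type III hammerhead ribozyme lies between the operators and the open reading frame. Such elements are commonly used as self-cleaving insulators that standardize the 5' end of the transcript. The roughly 1.2 kb coding sequence is labelled by homology as the Streptomyces griseolus cyp105B1, which reflects similarity to a CYP105-family enzyme rather than the actual source. The construct comes from work on an E. coli host engineered for screening terpenoids and the P450s that modify them.
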