Features (pLannotate 1.2.2; 13 found; start..end, strand, type, name):
     28..54      +  misc_feature   bom (fragment): basis of mobility region from pBR322
    153..208     -  rep_origin     RSF ori (fragment): Plasmids containing the RSF 1030 origin of replication can be propagated in E. coli cells that contain additional plasmids with compatible origins.
    296..841     -  rep_origin     p15A ori: Plasmids containing the medium-copy-number p15A origin of replication can be propagated in E. coli cells that contain a second plasmid with the ColE1 origin.
    930..1745    -  CDS            KanR: aminoglycoside phosphotransferase; aph(3')-Ia; confers resistance to kanamycin in bacteria or G418 (Geneticin®) in eukaryotes
   1922..1949    +  protein_bind   CuO: CymR-binding P2 operator sequence from the p-cmt operon of Pseudomonas putida (Mullick et al., 2006) CymR
   1980..2007    +  protein_bind   CuO: CymR-binding P2 operator sequence from the p-cmt operon of Pseudomonas putida (Mullick et al., 2006) CymR
   2011..2066    +  ncRNA          Hammerhead 3: Accession: RF00008 - Hammerhead ribozyme (type III)
   2117..3328    +  CDS            cyp105B1: CPXF_STRGO - Also known as subC. Experimental evidence at protein level: Swiss-Prot protein existence level 1. Metabolism of a number of sulfonylurea herbicides. From Streptomyces griseolus.
   3463..3536    +  promoter       lacIq promoter (fragment): lacI (mutant); In the lacIq allele, a single base change in the promoter boosts expression of the lacI gene about 10-fold.
   3537..4145    +  CDS            cymR: CYMR_PSEPU - Experimental evidence at transcript level: Swiss-Prot protein existence level 2. Involved in the repression of the cym and cmt operons which are responsible of the p-cymene degradation. From Pseudomonas putida (Arthrobacter siderocapsulatus).
   4250..4268    -  promoter       tet promoter (fragment): E. coli promoter for tetracycline efflux protein gene
   4278..4398    +  CDS            TcR (fragment): tetracycline efflux protein; tet; confers resistance to tetracycline
   4417..11      -  rep_origin     RSF ori (fragment) (across the origin): Plasmids containing the RSF 1030 origin of replication can be propagated in E. coli cells that contain additional plasmids with compatible origins.
>Addgene plasmid #212869 | pCYP36 | addgene full sequence | sequence record 423264 | Addgene NGS Result
ACTGACTCGCTGCACGAGGCAGACCTCAGCGCTAGCGGAGTGTATACTGGCTTACTATGTTGGCACTGAT
GAGGGTGTCAGTGAAGTGCTTCATGTGGCAGGAGAAAAAAGGCTGCACCGGTGCGTCAGCAGAATATGTG
ATACAGGATATATTCCGCTTCCTCGCTCACTGACTCGCTACGCTCGGTCGTTCGACTGCGGCGAGCGGAA
ATGGCTTACGAACGGGGCGGAGATTTCCTGGAAGATGCCAGGAAGATACTTAACAGGGAAGTGAGAGGGC
CGCGGCAAAGCCGTTTTTCCATAGGCTCCGCCCCCCTGACAAGCATCACGAAATCTGACGCTCAAATCAG
TGGTGGCGAAACCCGACAGGACTATAAAGATACCAGGCGTTTCCCCCTGGCGGCTCCCTCGTGCGCTCTC
CTGTTCCTGCCTTTCGGTTTACCGGTGTCATTCCGCTGTTATGGCCGCGTTTGTCTCATTCCACGCCTGA
CACTCAGTTCCGGGTAGGCAGTTCGCTCCAAGCTGGACTGTATGCACGAACCCCCCGTTCAGTCCGACCG
CTGCGCCTTATCCGGTAACTATCGTCTTGAGTCCAACCCGGAAAGACATGCAAAAGCACCACTGGCAGCA
GCCACTGGTAATTGATTTAGAGGAGTTAGTCTTGAAGTCATGCGCCGGTTAAGGCTAAACTGAAAGGACA
AGTTTTGGTGACTGCGCTCCTCCAAGCCAGTTACCTCGGTTCAAAGAGTTGGTAGCTCAGAGAACCTTCG
AAAAACCGCCCTGCAAGGCGGTTTTTTCGTTTTCAGAGCAAGAGATTACGCGCAGACCAAAACGATCTCA
AGAAGATCATCTTATTAAGGGGTCTGACGCTCAGTGGAACGAAAAATCAATCTAAAGTATATATGAGTAA
ACTTGGTCTGACAGTTACCTTAGAAAAACTCATCGAGCATCAAATGAAACTGCAATTTATTCATATCAGG
ATTATCAATACCATATTTTTGAAAAAGCCGTTTCTGTAATGAAGGAGAAAACTCACCGAGGCAGTTCCAT
AGGATGGCAAGATCCTGGTATCGGTCTGCGATTCCGACTCGTCCAACATCAATACAACCTATTAATTTCC
CCTCGTCAAAAATAAGGTTATCAAGTGAGAAATCACCATGAGTGACGACTGAATCCGGTGAGAATGGCAA
AAGCTTATGCATTTCTTTCCAGACTTGTTCAACAGGCCAGCCATTACGCTCGTCATCAAAATCACTCGCA
TCAACCAAACCGTTATTCATTCGTGATTGCGCCTGAGCGAGACGAAATACGCGATCGCTGTTAAAAGGAC
AATTACAAACAGGAATCGAATGCAACCGGCGCAGGAACACTGCCAGCGCATCAACAATATTTTCACCTGA
ATCAGGATATTCTTCTAATACCTGGAATGCTGTTTTCCCGGGGATCGCAGTGGTGAGTAACCATGCATCA
TCAGGAGTACGGATAAAATGCTTGATGGTCGGAAGAGGCATAAATTCCGTCAGCCAGTTTAGTCTGACCA
TCTCATCTGTAACATCATTGGCAACGCTACCTTTGCCATGTTTCAGAAACAACTCTGGCGCATCGGGCTT
CCCATACAATCGATAGATTGTCGCACCTGATTGCCCGACATTATCGCGAGCCCATTTATACCCATATAAA
TCAGCATCCATGTTGGAATTTAATCGCGGCCTGGAGCAAGACGTTTCCCGTTGAATATGGCTCATAACAC
CCCTTGTATTACTGTTTATGTAAGCAGACAGTTTTATTGTTCATGATGATATATTTTTATCTTGTGCAAT
GTACATCAGAGATTTTGAGACACAACCAATTATTGAAGGCCTCCCTAACGGGGGGCCTTTTTTTGTTTCT
GGTCTCCCAAGCGCTTAACGATCGTTGGCTGAACAAACAGACAATCTGGTCTGTTTGTATTATGGAAAAT
TTTTCTGTATAATAGATTCAACAAACAGACAATCTGGTCTGTTTGTATTATCAGCGGTCAACGCATGTGC
TTTGCGTTCTGATGAGACAGTGATGTCGAAACCGCCTCTACAAATAATTTTGTTTATGGCAGCTTATTAC
TCTAAGGGGGACATTAATGACCAATGTGCAACACGATGCGCCAGCGTTTCCGATGGCCCGTCCGCCTGGT
TGCCCCTTAGATCCTCCGGCGGAATATGGCCGCATGCGCGCGGAAGCTCCGGTTACTCCGGCTATTTTAC
CCGATGGCAGTCGCACCTGGCTGATCTCACGGTATGCGGACGTACGTGCGGTGTTGCGCGATCCGCGGGT
GTCTGCCGACCTGCGGAAACCCGGATTCCCGATTATCAGCGCGGCCGAACGTACCCTGGTTGACGTTGGC
TTTCATCCCGGGTTTATACGCACCGATCCACCCGAGCATGGACAGCTGCGTCGCATGGTCAGTGCGGATT
TTACGATCCGTCGGGTTAAAGCGCTCCGACCGGCCATCCAACGTTTGGTCGATGAACGCGTAGATCGTAT
TCTGGACGGTCCGAAACCTGTTGATCTGGTAGCTGAACTGGCGTTACCGGTCCCGTCCACGGTAATCTGT
TGGTTATTAGGTGTCCCAGTGGCAGACATTGGTAAATTCAATGAATGGACTCGCGCAGTCGTGGACGCCG
ATACGACGCCGGAACAAACCCAGGAGGCAAACGCTGCCATCCTGGGTTATTTCGACGAGTTAATTGCGAT
CAAACAACGCGAACCAGCCGATGATATTGTATCGCGTTTGGTCCGTCAACACGAAGCGGGAAAGCTGACG
CGCCCGGAGGTCTTAACAACTTCCATGTTACTGTTGGTAGCTGGCCATGAAACCACCGCCAATATGATTT
CCCTGGGTGTACTGACCCTTCTGCAGCATCCGGAGCAAGCCGCCGCATTGCGCGAGAACGCGGGACTCGC
CTCTCGGGCTGTTGAAGAACTGCTGCGCTATCTTTCAATCAGCGAATTTGCCACCACTCGCGTCGCAACA
GAGGACCTGGAAGTCGGTGGCCGGCTGATCCGCGCGGGTGATGGCATCGTAGCCCTGACGCCCTCTGCCA
ACCGCGACGCGACAGCGTTTCCAGACCCTGACACTGTAGATATTCACCGTAAGAGCCGTCAGCATGTTGC
ATTCGGCTTTGGGCCGCATCAGTGCGTAGGCCAGTCGTTGGCCAGAGCGGAACTGCAGATCGTCTTTCCG
ACCCTGCTGCGTCGTATTCCTGGTTTGCGATTAGCCGTTCCTGCGGAAGAACTGCGGTATAAACTGAACG
AAGGTATCTTCGGCGTCCTGAGCTTACCTGTAGCCTGGGATTAATAAGGATGAGCTCTACAAATAAGCAG
AGGTGGTTGTGTTGCGAAAAAAAAAAAAAAACACCCTAACGGGTGTTTTTTTTTTTTTGGTGTCCCCACG
TGTGGCGCTGGAGACCGTCCAATGGCGGCGCGCCATCGAATGGTGCAAAACCTTTCGCGGTATGGCATGA
TAGCGCCCGGAAGAGAGTCAATTCAGGGTGGTGAATATGAGCCCGAAACGTCGTACCCAGGCAGAACGTG
CAATGGAAACCCAGGGTAAACTGATTGCAGCAGCACTGGGTGTTCTGCGTGAAAAAGGTTATGCAGGTTT
TCGTATTGCAGATGTTCCGGGTGCAGCCGGTGTTAGCCGTGGTGCACAGAGCCATCATTTTCCGACCAAA
CTGGAACTGCTGCTGGCAACCTTTGAATGGCTGTATGAGCAGATTACCGAACGTAGCCGTGCACGTCTGG
CAAAACTGAAACCGGAAGATGATGTTATTCAGCAGATGCTGGATGATGCAGCAGATTTTTTTCTGGATGA
TGATTTTAGCATCGGCCTGGATCTGATTGTTGCAGCAGATCGTGATCCGGCACTGCGTGAAGGTATTCTG
CGTACCGTTGAACGTAATCGTTTTGTTGTTGAAGATATGTGGCTGGGTGTGCTGGTGAGCCGTGGTCTGA
GCCGTGATGATGCCGAAGATATTCTGTGGCTGATTTTTAACAGCGTTCGTGGTCTGACAGTTCGTAGCCT
GTGGCAGAAAGATAAAGAACGTTTTGAACGTGTGCGTAATAGCACCCTGGAAATTGCACGTGAACGTTAT
GCAAAATTCAAACGTTGATAAGGATCCTAATTGGTAACGAATCAGACAATTGACGGCTCGAGGGAGTAGC
ATAGGGTTTGCAGAATCCCTGCTTCGTCCATTTGACAGGCACATTATGCATCGATGATAAGCTGTCAAAC
ATGAGCAGATCCTCTACGCCGGACGCATCGTGGCCGGCATCACCGGCGCCACAGGTGCGGTTGCTGGCGC
CTATATCGCCGACATCACCGATGGGGAAGATCGGGCTCGCCACTTCGGGCTCATGAGCAAATATTTTATC
TGAGGTGCTTCCTCGCTC
